>Addgene plasmid #193132 | GB3278 | addgene full sequence | sequence record 380390 | Addgene NGS Result
CGCCACATCTTGCGAATATATGTGTAGAAACTGCCGGAAATCGTCGTGGTATTCACTCCAGAGTGATGAA
AACGTTTCAGTTTGCTCATGGAAAACGGTGTAACAAGGGTGAACACTATCCCATATCACCAGCTCACCGT
CTTTCATTGCCATACGAAATTCCGGATGAGCATTCATCAGGCGGGCAAGAATGTGAATAAAGGCCGGATA
AAACTTGTGCTTATTTTTCTTTACGGTCTTTAAAAAGGCCGTAATATCCAGCTGAACGGTCTGGTTATAG
GTACATTGAGCAACTGACTGAAATGCCTCAAAATGTTCTTTACGATGCCATTGGGATATATCAACGGTGG
TATATCCAGTGATTTTTTTCTCCATTTTAGCTTCCTTAGCTCCTGAAAATCTCGATAACTCAAAAAATAC
GCCCGGTAGTGATCTTATTTCATTATGGTGAAAGTTGGAACCTCTTACGTGCCCGATCAACTCGAGTGCC
ACCTGACGTCTAAGAAACCATTATTATCATGACATTAACCTATAAAAATAGGCGTATCACGAGGCAGAAT
TTCAGATAAAAAAAATCCTTAGCTTTCGCTAAGGATGATTTCTGGAATTCGCGGCCGCTTCTAGAGCGAT
GAGTGGTCTCGTGACTCCCTCTTCTCTCACCAACCAGTCCTTACTGTATGAGTAGTAATTTGCTCGAGAT
GTCGGTCCTTCTTCTCTCACCAACCAGTCTAACGCGTCGTATCTACGTCACGACGACCGTCTTCTCTCAC
CAACCAGTCAGGGCTAGAATTACTCCCTGAGACCACTCATCGCGACTAGTAGCGGCCGCTGCAGTCCGGC
AAAAAAGGGCAAGGTGTCACCACCCTGCCCTTTTTCTTTAAAACCGAAAAGATTACTTCGCGTTATGCAG
GCTTCCTCGCTCACTGACTCGCTGCGCTCGGTCGTTCGGCTGCGGCGAGCGGTATCAGCTCACTCAAAGG
CGGTAATACGGTTATCCACAGAATCAGGGGATAACGCAGGAAAGAACATGTGAGCAAAAGGCCAGCAAAA
GGCCAGGAACCGTAAAAAGGCCGCGTTGCTGGCGTTTTTCCACAGGCTCCGCCCCCCTGACGAGCATCAC
AAAAATCGACGCTCAAGTCAGAGGTGGCGAAACCCGACAGGACTATAAAGATACCAGGCGTTTCCCCCTG
GAAGCTCCCTCGTGCGCTCTCCTGTTCCGACCCTGCCGCTTACCGGATACCTGTCCGCCTTTCTCCCTTC
GGGAAGCGTGGCGCTTTCTCATAGCTCACGCTGTAGGTATCTCAGTTCGGTGTAGGTCGTTCGCTCCAAG
CTGGGCTGTGTGCACGAACCCCCCGTTCAGCCCGACCGCTGCGCCTTATCCGGTAACTATCGTCTTGAGT
CCAACCCGGTAAGACACGACTTATCGCCACTGGCAGCAGCCACTGGTAACAGGATTAGCAGAGCGAGGTA
TGTAGGCGGTGCTACAGAGTTCTTGAAGTGGTGGCCTAACTACGGCTACACTAGAAGAACAGTATTTGGT
ATCTGCGCTCTGCTGAAGCCAGTTACCTTCGGAAAAAGAGTTGGTAGCTCTTGATCCGGCAAACAAACCA
CCGCTGGTAGCGGTGGTTTTTTTGTTTGCAAGCAGCAGATTACGCGCAGAAAAAAAGGATCTCAAGAAGA
TCCTTTGATCTTTTCTACGGGGTCTGACGCTCAGTGGAACGAAAACTCACGTTAAGGGATTTTGGTCATG
AGATTATCAAAAAGGATCTTCACCTAGATCCTTTTAAATTAAAAATGAAGTTTTAAATCAATCTAAAGTA
TATATGAGTAAACTTGGTCTGACAGCTCGAGGCTTGGATTCTCACCAATAAAAAACGCCCGGCGGCAACC
GAGCGTTCTGAACAAATCCAGATGGAGTTCTGAGGTCATTACTGGATCTATCAACAGGAGTCCAAGCGAG
CTCGATATCAAATTACGCCCCGCCCTGCCACTCGTCGCAGTACTGTTGTAATTCATTAAGCATTCTGCCG
ACATGGAAGCCATCACAAACGGCATGATGAACCTGAATCGCCAGCGGCATCAGCACCTTGTCGCCTTGCG
TATAATATTTGCCCATGGTGAAAACGGGGGCGAAGAAGTTGTCCATATTGGCCACGTTTAAATCAAAACT
GGTGAAACTCACCCAGGGATTGGCTGATACGAAAAACATATTCTCAATAAACCCTTTAGGGAAATAGGCC
AGGTTTTCACCGTAACA
Features (pLannotate 1.2.2; 8 found; start..end, strand, type, name):
    376..473     -  promoter       cat promoter: promoter of the E. coli cat gene encoding chloramphenicol acetyltransferase
    559..602     -  terminator     bacterial terminator: putative bacterial transcription terminator
    605..626     +  misc_feature   BioBrick prefix: BioBrick prefix for parts that do not start with "ATG"
    815..834     +  misc_feature   BioBrick suffix: universal suffix for all parts
    835..892     +  terminator     his operon terminator: This putative transcriptin terminator from the E. coli his operon has a 2-bp deletion introduced during synthesis. Its efficiency has not been determined.
   1087..1675    -  rep_origin     ori: high-copy-number ColE1/pMB1/pBR322/pUC origin of replication
   1858..1952    -  terminator     lambda t0 terminator: transcription terminator from phage lambda
   1976..375     -  CDS            cat (across the origin): CAT_ECOLX - Experimental evidence at protein level: Swiss-Prot protein existence level 1. This enzyme is an effector of chloramphenicol resistance in bacteria. From Escherichia coli. This protein is used as a marker in many commonly used cloning vectors, such as pACYC184.
