[The description below was written by a language model from this plasmid's Addgene catalogue record and pLannotate feature annotations shown in this document.]
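Description:
GB3278 is a small (about 2.3 kb) GoldenBraid-style part plasmid built on the pUPD2 domestication backbone, classed as a synthetic biology vector and maintained in E. coli. It replicates from a high-copy ColE1/pUC-type origin and is selected with chloramphenicol through a cat gene driven by its native cat promoter and followed by the phage lambda t0 terminator. The cloning region lies between BioBrick prefix and suffix sequences and is insulated by bacterial transcription terminators on either side, including a his operon terminator downstream. This limits read-through between the insert and the backbone.

The payload is a short synthetic DNA part named GB_SynP (A2) G1abc.5, which occupies the roughly 190 bp interval between the prefix and suffix and is not itself annotated in the feature table. According to the record, it is an A2 proximal promoter element made of three copies of the target sequence for gRNA1 (the guide carried by the separate construct GB1838), flanked by random sequence. It carries no coding sequence, reporter or minimal promoter of its own. It is one module of the GB_SynP collection of dCas9-regulated synthetic promoters for plants. Such parts are intended to be combined with other promoter modules and a downstream gene in modular assemblies, so that a dCas9-based transcriptional regulator guided by gRNA1 binds the repeated target sites and tunes expression of the recombinant gene. The record lists restriction-enzyme cloning but does not state the specific sites used.
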