Addgene plasmid #193132: GB3278
Purpose: A2 Proximal promoter sequence consisting of three times the target sequence for the gRNA1 (GB1838) flanked by random sequences.
Depositing lab: Diego Orzaez. Depositing organization: Instituto de Biologia Molecular y Celular de Plantas. Publication: GB_SynP: A Modular dCas9-Regulated Synthetic Promoter Collection for Fine-Tuned Recombinant Gene Expression in Plants. Moreno-Gimenez E, Selma S, Calvache C, Orzaez D. ACS Synth Biol. 2022 Sep 16;11(9):3037-3048. doi: 10.1021/acssynbio.2c00238. Epub 2022 Aug 31. PubMed 36044643.
Backbone
  Vector backbone: pUPD2
  Vector type: Synthetic Biology
Growth in bacteria
  Bacterial resistance: Chloramphenicol, 25 μg/mL
  Growth temperature: 37°C
  Growth strain: DH5alpha
  Copy number: High Copy
Gene/Insert
  Gene/Insert name: GB_SynP (A2) G1abc.5
  Species: Synthetic
  Cloning method: Restriction Enzyme; 5′ cloning site unknown (unknown if destroyed)
Terms and licenses: Academic/Nonprofit Terms; Industry Terms: Not Available to Industry
How to cite: GB3278 was a gift from Diego Orzaez (Addgene plasmid # 193132 ; http://n2t.net/addgene:193132 ; RRID:Addgene_193132)
